>Addgene plasmid #235497 | pL302-HA-SUMO2 | addgene full sequence | sequence record 471003 | Addgene NGS Result
GCAAACAACAGATGGCTGGCAACTAGAAGGCACAGTCGAGGCTGATCAGCGGGTTTAAACGGGCCCTGCT
AGAGATTTTCCACACTGACTAAAAGGGTCTGAGGGATCTCTAGTTACCAGAGTCACACAACAGACGGGCA
CACACTACTTGAAGCACTCAAGGCAAGCTTTATTGAGGCTTAAGCAGTGGGTTCCCTAGTTAGCCAGAGA
GCTCCCAGGCTCAGATCTGGTCTAACCAGAGAGACCCAGTACAGTCCGGATGCAGCTCTCGGGCCATGTG
ATGAAATGCTAGGCGGCTGTCAAACCTCCACTCTAATACTTCTCTCTCCGGGTCATCCATCCCATGCAGG
CTCACAGGGTGTAACAAGCGGGTGTTCTCTCCTTCATTGGCTTCTTCTACCTTCTCTTGCTCAACTGGTA
CTAGCTTGTAGCACCATCCAAAGGTCAGTGGATATCTGATCCCTGGCCCTGGTGTGTAGTTCTGCCAATC
AGGGAAGTAGCCTTGTGTGTGGTAGATCCACAGATCAAGGATATCTTGTCTTCGTTGGGAGTGAATTAGC
CCTTCCAGTCCCCCCTTTTCTTTTAAAAAGTGGCTAAGATCTACAGCTGCCTTGTAAGTCATTGGTCTTA
AAGGTACCTGAGGTGTGACTGGAAAACCCACCTCCTCCTCCTCTTGTGCTTCTAGCCAGGCACAATCAGC
ATTGGTAGCTGCTGTATTGCTACTTGTGATTGCTCCATGTTTTTCTAGGTCTCGAGGTCGACGGTATCGA
TGCGGGGAGGCGGCCCAAAGGGAGATCCGACTCGTCTGAGGGCGAAGGCGAAGACGCGGAAGAGGCCGCA
GAGCCGGCAGCAGGCCGCGGGAAGGAAGGTCCGCTGGATTGAGGGCCGAAGGGACGTAGCAGAAGGACGT
CCCGCGCAGAATCCAGGTGGCAACACAGGCGAGCAGCCAAGGAAAGGACGATGATTTCCCCGACAACACC
ACGGAATTGTCAGTGCCCAACAGCCGAGCCCCTGTCCAGCAGCGGGCAAGGCAGGCGGCGATGAGTTCCG
CCGTGGCAATAGGGAGGGGGAAAGCGAAAGTCCCGGAAAGGAGCTGACAGGTGGTGGCAATGCCCCAACC
AGTGGGGGTTGCGTCAGCAAACACAGTGCACACCACGCCACGTTGCCTGACAACGGGCCACAACTCCTCA
TAAAGAGACAGCAACCAGGATTTATACAAGGAGGAGAAAATGAAAGCCATACGGGAAGCAATAGCATGAT
ACAAAGGCATTAAAGCAGCGTATCCACATAGCGTAAAAGGAGCAACATAGTTAAGAATACCAGTCAATCT
TTCACAAATTTTGTAATCCAGAGGTTGATTATCGATAAGCTTGATATCGAATCGATAAGCTTGGCTGCAG
GTCGACTCTAGATGCATGCTCGAGTCAACCTCCCGTCTGCTGTTGGAACACATCAATTGTATCTTCATCC
TCCATTTCCAACTGTGCAGGTGTGTCTGTTTCATTGATTGGTTGCCCGTCAAATCGGAATCTGATCTGCC
TCATTGACAATCCCTGTCGTTCACAATAGGCTTTCATTAGTTTACTAAGTGGTGTATGCCTCTTAATCTT
AAACTGCACCACAGAACCATCCTGCCCCGCCACCTTCAAATTAATATGATCGTTGTTCTCAGTCTTGACT
CCTTCCTTGGGCTTTTCGTCGGCGTAGTCTGGTACGTCGTATGGGTAGGCATCCATAAGCTTTCTAGAGT
CGACCTGCAGCCCAAGCTTCGTCTAACAAAAAAGCCAAAAACGGCCAGAATTTAGCGGACAATTTACTAG
TCTAACACTGAAAATTACATATTGACCCAAATGATTACATTTCAAAAGGTGCCTAAAAAACTTCACAAAA
CACACTCGCCAACCCCGAGCGCATAGTTCAAAACCGGAGCTTCAGCTACTTAAGAAGATAGGTACATAAA
ACCGACCAAAGAAACTGACGCCTCACTTATCCCTCCCCTCACCAGAGGTCCGGCGCCTGTCGATTCAGGA
GAGCCTACCCTAGGCCCGAACCCTGCGTCCTGCGACGGAGAAAAGCCTACCGCACACCTACCGGCAGGTG
GCCCCACCCTGCATTATAAGCCAACAGAACGGGTGACGTCACGACACGACGAGGGCGCGCGCTCCCAAAG
GTACGGGTGCACTGCCCAACGGCACCGCCATAACTGCCGCCCCCGCAACAGACGACAAACCGAGTTCTCC
AGTCAGTGACAAACTTCACGTCAGGGTCCCCAGATGGTGCCCCAGCCCATCTCACCCGAATAAGAGCTTT
CCCGCATTAGCGAAGGCCTCAAGACCTTGGGTTCTTGCCGCCCACCATGCCCCCCACCTTGTTTCAACGA
CCTCACAGCCCGCCTCACAAGCGTCTTCCATTCAAGACTCGGGAACAGCCGCCATTTTGCTGCGCTCCCC
CCAACCCCCAGTTCAGGGCAACCTTGCTCGCGGACCCAGACTACAGCCCTTGGCGGTCTCTCCACACGCT
TCCGTCCCACCGAGCGGCCCGGCGGCCACGAAAGCCCCGGCCAGCCCAGCAGCCCGCTACTCACCAAGTG
ACGATCACAGCGATCCACAAACAAGAACCGCGACCCAAATCCCGGCTGCGACGGAACTAGCTGTGCCACA
CCCGGCGCGTCCTTATATAATCATCGGCGTTCACCGCCCCACGGAGATCCCTCCGCAGAATCGCCGAGAA
GGGACTACTTTTCCTCGCCTGTTCCGCTCTCTGGAAAGAAAACCAGTGCCCTAGAGTCACCCAAGTCCCG
TCCTAAAATGTCCTTCTGCTGATACTGGGGTTCTAAGGCCGAGTCTTATGAGCAGCGGGCCGCTGTCCTG
AGCGTCCGGGCGGAAGGATCAGGACGCTCGCTGCGCCCTTCGTCTGACGTGGCAGCGCTCGCCGTGAGGA
GGGGGGCGCCCGCGGGAGGCGCCAAAACCCGGCGCGGAGGCCAGATCTGGAGCCGACACGGGTTAATTAA
CCAAACTGGATCTCTGCTGTCCCTGTAATAAACCCGAAAATTTTGAATTTTTGTAATTTGTTTTTGTAAT
TCTTTAGTTTGTATGTCTGTTGCTATTATGTCTACTATTCTTTCCCCTGCACTGTACCCCCCAATCCCCC
CTTTTCTTTTAAAATTGTGGATGAATACTGCCATTTGTCTGCAGAATTGGCGCACGCAGTGCCGATCCGT
TCACTAATCGAATGGATCTGTCTCTGTCTCTCTCTCCACCTTCTTCTTCTATTCCTTCGGGCCTGTCGGG
TCCCCTCGGGGTTGGGAGGTGGGTCTGAAACGATAATGGTGAATATCCCTGCCTAACTCTATTCACTATA
GAAAGTACAGCAAAAACTATTCTTAAACCTACCAAGCCTCCTACTATCATTATGAATAATTTTATATACC
ACAGCCAATTTGTTATGTTAAACCAATTCCACAAACTTGCCCATTTATCTAATTCCAATAATTCTTGTTC
ATTCTTTTCTTGCTGGTTTTGCGATTCTTCAATTAAGGAGTGTATTAAGCTTGTGTAATTGTTAATTTCT
CTGTCCCACTCCATCCAGGTCGTGTGATTCCAAATCTGTTCCAGAGATTTATTACTCCAACTAGCATTCC
AAGGCACAGCAGTGGTGCAAATGAGTTTTCCAGAGCAACCCCAAATCCCCAGGAGCTGTTGATCCTTTAG
GTATCTTTCCACAGCCAGGATTCTTGCCTGGAGCTGCTTGATGCCCCAGACTGTGAGTTGCAACAGATGC
TGTTGCGCCTCAATAGCCCTCAGCAAATTGTTCTGCTGCTGCACTATACCAGACAATAATTGTCTGGCCT
GTACCGTCAGCGTCATTGACGCTGCGCCCATAGTGCTTCCTGCTGCTCCCAAGAACCCAAGGAACAAAGC
TCCTATTCCCACTGCTCTTTTTTCTCTCTGCACCACTCTTCTCTTTGCCTTGGTGGGTGCTACTCCTAAT
GGTTCAATTTTTACTACTTTATATTTATATAATTCACTTCTCCAATTGTCCCTCATATCTCCTCCTCCAG
GTCTGAAGATCAGCGGCCGCTTGCTGTGCGGTGGTCTTACTTTTGTTTTGCTCTTCCTCTATCTTGTCTA
AAGCTTCCTTGGTGTCTTTTATCTCTATCCTTTGATGCACACAATAGAGGGTTGCTACTGTATTATATAA
TGATCTAAGTTCTTCTGATCCTGTCTGAAGGGATGGTTGTAGCTGTCCCAGTATTTGTCTACAGCCTTCT
GATGTTTCTAACAGGCCAGGATTAACTGCGAATCGTTCTAGCTCCCTGCTTGCCCATACTATATGTTTTA
ATTTATATTTTTTCTTTCCCCCTGGCCTTAACCGAATTTTTTCCCATCGCGATCTAATTCTCCCCCGCTT
AATACTGACGCTCTCGCACCCATCTCTCTCCTTCTAGCCTCCGCTAGTCAAAATTTTTGGCGTACTCACC
AGTCGCCGCCCCTCGCCTCTTGCCGTGCGCGCTTCAGCAAGCCGAGTCCTGCGTCGAGAGAGCTCCTCTG
GTTTCCCTTTCGCTTTCAAGTCCCTGTTCGGGCGCCACTGCTAGAGATTTTCCACACTGACTAAAAGGGT
CTGAGGGATCTCTAGTTACCAGAGTCACACAACAGACGGGCACACACTACTTGAAGCACTCAAGGCAAGC
TTTATTGAGGCTTAAGCAGTGGGTTCCCTAGTTAGCCAGAGAGCTCCCAGGCTCAGATCTGGTCTAACCA
GAGAGACCCAGTACAGGCAAAACGCGCTGCTTATATAGACCTCCCACCGTACACGCCTACCGCCCATTTG
CGTCAATGGGGCGGAGTTGTTACGACATTTTGGAAAGTCCCGTTGATTTTGGTGCCAAAACAAACTCCCA
TTGACGTCAATGGGGTGGAGACTTGGAAATCCCCGTGAGTCAAACCGCTATCCACGCCCATTGATGTACT
GCCAAAACCGCATCACCATGGTAATAGCGATGACTAATACGTAGATGTACTGCCAAGTAGGAAAGTCCCA
TAAGGTCATGTACTGGGCATAATGCCAGGCGGGCCATTTACCGTCATTGACGTCAATAGGGGGCGTACTT
GGCATATGATACACTTGATGTACTGCCAAGTGGGCAGTTTACCGTAAATACTCCACCCATTGACGTCAAT
GGAAAGTCCCTATTGGCGTTACTATGGGAACATACGTCATTATTGACGTCAATGGGCGGGGGTCGTTGGG
CGGTCAGCCAGGCGGGCCATTTACCGTAAGTTATGTAACGCGGAACTCCATATATGGGCTATGAACTAAT
GACCCCGTAATTGATTACTATTAATAACTAGTCAATAATCAATGTCAACGCGTATATCTGGCCCGTACAT
CGCGAAGCAGCGCAAAACGCCTAACCCTAAGCAGATTCTTCATGCAATTGTCGGTCAAGCCTTGCCTTGT
TGTAGCTTAAATTTTGCTCGCGCACTACTCAGCGACCTCCAACACACAAGCAGGGAGCAGATACTGGCTT
AACTATGCGGCATCAGAGCAGATTGTACTGAGAGTGCACCATAGGGGATCGGGAGATCTCCCGATCCGTC
GACGTCAGGTGGCACTTTTCGGGGAAATGTGCGCGGAACCCCTATTTGTTTATTTTTCTAAATACATTCA
AATATGTATCCGCTCATGAGACAATAACCCTGATAAATGCTTCAATAATATTGAAAAAGGAAGAGTATGA
GTATTCAACATTTCCGTGTCGCCCTTATTCCCTTTTTTGCGGCATTTTGCCTTCCTGTTTTTGCTCACCC
AGAAACGCTGGTGAAAGTAAAAGATGCTGAAGATCAGTTGGGTGCACGAGTGGGTTACATCGAACTGGAT
CTCAACAGCGGTAAGATCCTTGAGAGTTTTCGCCCCGAAGAACGTTTTCCAATGATGAGCACTTTTAAAG
TTCTGCTATGTGGCGCGGTATTATCCCGTATTGACGCCGGGCAAGAGCAACTCGGTCGCCGCATACACTA
TTCTCAGAATGACTTGGTTGAGTACTCACCAGTCACAGAAAAGCATCTTACGGATGGCATGACAGTAAGA
GAATTATGCAGTGCTGCCATAACCATGAGTGATAACACTGCGGCCAACTTACTTCTGACAACGATCGGAG
GACCGAAGGAGCTAACCGCTTTTTTGCACAACATGGGGGATCATGTAACTCGCCTTGATCGTTGGGAACC
GGAGCTGAATGAAGCCATACCAAACGACGAGCGTGACACCACGATGCCTGTAGCAATGGCAACAACGTTG
CGCAAACTATTAACTGGCGAACTACTTACTCTAGCTTCCCGGCAACAATTAATAGACTGGATGGAGGCGG
ATAAAGTTGCAGGACCACTTCTGCGCTCGGCCCTTCCGGCTGGCTGGTTTATTGCTGATAAATCTGGAGC
CGGTGAGCGTGGGTCTCGCGGTATCATTGCAGCACTGGGGCCAGATGGTAAGCCCTCCCGTATCGTAGTT
ATCTACACGACGGGGAGTCAGGCAACTATGGATGAACGAAATAGACAGATCGCTGAGATAGGTGCCTCAC
TGATTAAGCATTGGTAACTGTCAGACCAAGTTTACTCATATATACTTTAGATTGATTTAAAACTTCATTT
TTAATTTAAAAGGATCTAGGTGAAGATCCTTTTTGATAATCTCATGACCAAAATCCCTTAACGTGAGTTT
TCGTTCCACTGAGCGTCAGACCCCGTAGAAAAGATCAAAGGATCTTCTTGAGATCCTTTTTTTCTGCGCG
TAATCTGCTGCTTGCAAACAAAAAAACCACCGCTACCAGCGGTGGTTTGTTTGCCGGATCAAGAGCTACC
AACTCTTTTTCCGAAGGTAACTGGCTTCAGCAGAGCGCAGATACCAAATACTGTTCTTCTAGTGTAGCCG
TAGTTAGGCCACCACTTCAAGAACTCTGTAGCACCGCCTACATACCTCGCTCTGCTAATCCTGTTACCAG
TGGCTGCTGCCAGTGGCGATAAGTCGTGTCTTACCGGGTTGGACTCAAGACGATAGTTACCGGATAAGGC
GCAGCGGTCGGGCTGAACGGGGGGTTCGTGCACACAGCCCAGCTTGGAGCGAACGACCTACACCGAACTG
AGATACCTACAGCGTGAGCTATGAGAAAGCGCCACGCTTCCCGAAGGGAGAAAGGCGGACAGGTATCCGG
TAAGCGGCAGGGTCGGAACAGGAGAGCGCACGAGGGAGCTTCCAGGGGGAAACGCCTGGTATCTTTATAG
TCCTGTCGGGTTTCGCCACCTCTGACTTGAGCGTCGATTTTTGTGATGCTCGTCAGGGGGGCGGAGCCTA
TGGAAAAACGCCAGCAACGCGGCCTTTTTACGGTTCCTGGCCTTTTGTTGGCCTTTTGCTCACATGTTCT
TTCCTGCGTTATCCCCTGATTCTGTGGATAACCGTATTACCGCCTTTGAGTGAGCTGATACCGCTCGCCG
CAGCCGAACGACCGAGCGCAGCGAGTCAGTGAGCGAGGAAGCGGAAGAGCGCCCAATACGCAAACCGCCT
CTCCCCGCGCGTTGGCCGATTCATTAATGCAGCTGGCACGACAGGTTTCCCGACTGGAAAGCGGGCAGTG
AGCGCAACGCAATTAATGTGAGTTAGCTCACTCATTAGGCACCCCAGGCTTTACACTTTATGCTTCCGGC
TCGTATGTTGTGTGGAATTGTGAGCGGATAACAATTTCACACAGGAAACAGCTATGACCATGATTACGCC
AAGCTCTAGCTAGAGGTCGACGGTATACAGACATGATAAGATACATTGATGAGTTTGGACAAACCACAAC
TAGAATGCAGTGAAAAAAATGCTTTATTTGTGAAATTTGTGATGCTATTGCTTTATTTGTAACCATTATA
AGCTGCAATAAACAAGTTGGGGTGGGCGAAGAACTCCAGCATGAGATCCCCGCGCTGGAGGATCATCCAG
CCGGCGTCCCGGAAAACGATTCCGAAGCCCAACCTTTCATAGAAGGCGGCGGTGGAATCGAAATCTCGTA
GCACGTGTCAGTCCTGCTCCTCGGCCACGAAGTGCACGCAGTTGCCGGCCGGGTCGCGCAGGGCGAACTC
CCGCCCCCACGGCTGCTCGCCGATCTCGGTCATGGCCGGCCCGGAGGCGTCCCGGAAGTTCGTGGACACG
ACCTCCGACCACTCGGCGTACAGCTCGTCCAGGCCGCGCACCCACACCCAGGCCAGGGTGTTGTCCGGCA
CCACCTGGTCCTGGACCGCGCTGATGAACAGGGTCACGTCGTCCCGGACCACACCGGCGAAGTCGTCCTC
CACGAAGTCCCGGGAGAACCCGAGCCGGTCGGTCCAGAACTCGACCGCTCCGGCGACGTCGCGCGCGGTG
AGCACCGGAACGGCACTGGTCAACTTGGCCATGGTTTAGTTCCTCACCTTGTCGTATTATACTATGCCGA
TATACTATGCCGATGATTAATTGTCAACACGTGCTGATCAGATCCGAAAATGGATATACAAGCTCCCGGG
AGCTTTTTGCAAAAGCCTAGGCCTCCAAAAAAGCCTCCTCACTACTTCTGGAATAGCTCAGAGGCAGAGG
CGGCCTCGGCCTCTGCATAAATAAAAAAAATTAGTCAGCCATGGGGCGGAGAATGGGCGGAACTGGGCGG
AGTTAGGGGCGGGATGGGCGGAGTTAGGGGCGGGACTATGGTTGCTGACTAATTGAGATGCATGCTTTGC
ATACTTCTGCCTGCTGGGGAGCCTGGGGACTTTCCACACCTGGTTGCTGACTAATTGAGATGCATGCTTT
GCATACTTCTGCCTGCTGGGGAGCCTGGGGACTTTCCACACCCTAACTGACACACATTCCACAGAATTAA
TTCGCGTTAAATTTTTGTTAAATCAGCTCATTTTTTAACCAATAGGCCGAAATCGGCAAAATCCCTTATA
AATCAAAAGAATAGACCGAGATAGGGT
[37 nt withheld, positions 8988-9024]
AAAGAACGTGGACTCCAACGTCAAAGG
[49 nt withheld, positions 9052-9100]
T
[91 nt withheld, positions 9102-9192]
G
[124 nt withheld, positions 9194-9317]
GGGGATACCCCCTAGAGCCCCAGCTGGTTCTTTCCGCCTCAGAAGCCATAGAGCCCACCGCATCCCCAGC
ATGCCTGCTATTGTCTTCCCAATCCTCCCCCTTGCTGTCCTGCCCCACCCCACCCCCCAGAATAGAATGA
CACCTACTCAGACAATGCGATGCAATTTCCTCATTTTATTAGGAAAGGACAGTGGGAGTGGCACCTTCCA
GGGTCAAGGAAGGCACGGGGGAGGG
Features (pLannotate 1.2.2; 33 found; start..end, strand, type, name):
     67..247     -  LTR            5' LTR (truncated): truncated 5' long terminal repeat (LTR) from HIV-1
    254..835     -  CDS            nef (fragment): NEF_HV1H2 - Experimental evidence at protein level: Swiss-Prot protein existence level 1. Extracellular Nef protein targets CD4(+) T-lymphocytes for apoptosis by interacting with CXCR4 surface receptors. From Human immunodeficiency virus type 1 group M subtype B (isolate HXB2) (HIV-1).
    772..1360    -  misc_feature   WPRE: woodchuck hepatitis virus posttranscriptional regulatory element
   1360..1382    -  misc_feature   MCS (fragment): pBluescript multiple cloning site
   1395..1412    -  misc_feature   MCS (fragment): pUC18/19 multiple cloning site
   1428..1703    -  CDS            SUMO2: human small ubiquitin-related modifier 2
   1702..1727    -  CDS            HA (fragment): HA (human influenza hemagglutinin) epitope tag
   1743..1760    +  misc_feature   MCS (fragment): pUC18/19 multiple cloning site
   1771..2982    -  promoter       UbC promoter: human ubiquitin C promoter
   3047..3164    -  misc_feature   cPPT/CTS: central polypurine tract and central termination sequence of HIV-1
   3214..3314    -  CDS            Rev (fragment): human immunodeficiency virus 1 (HIV-1) Rev protein; rev; enhances nuclear export of unspliced and incompletely spliced viral mRNAs
   3691..3924    -  misc_feature   RRE: The Rev response element (RRE) of HIV-1 allows for Rev-dependent mRNA export from the nucleus to the cytoplasm.
   4070..4433    -  CDS            HIV-1 gag (fragment): gag protein from human immunodeficiency virus 1; gag
   4417..4542    -  misc_feature   HIV-1 Ψ: packaging signal of human immunodeficiency virus type 1
   4589..4769    -  LTR            5' LTR (truncated): truncated 5' long terminal repeat (LTR) from HIV-1
   4787..4986    -  promoter       CMV promoter: human cytomegalovirus (CMV) immediate early promoter
   4987..5366    -  enhancer       CMV enhancer: human cytomegalovirus immediate early enhancer
   5521..5573    +  misc_feature   bom (fragment): basis of mobility region from pBR322
   5632..5736    +  promoter       AmpR promoter: bla
   5737..6597    +  CDS            AmpR: β-lactamase; bla; confers resistance to ampicillin, carbenicillin, and related antibiotics
   6768..7356    +  rep_origin     ori: high-copy-number ColE1/pMB1/pBR322/pUC origin of replication
   7539..7631    +  CDS            lacI (fragment): lac repressor; lacI; The lac repressor binds to the lac operator to inhibit transcription in E. coli. This inhibition can be relieved by adding lactose or isopropyl-β-D-thiogalactopyranoside (IPTG).
   7644..7665    +  protein_bind   CAP binding site: CAP binding activates transcription in the presence of cAMP. E. coli catabolite activator protein
   7680..7710    +  promoter       lac promoter: promoter for the E. coli lac operon
   7718..7734    +  protein_bind   lac operator: The lac repressor binds to the lac operator to inhibit transcription in E. coli. This inhibition can be relieved by adding lactose or isopropyl-β-D-thiogalactopyranoside (IPTG). lac repressor encoded by lacI
   7807..7928    -  polyA_signal   SV40 poly(A) signal: SV40 polyadenylation signal
   7923..8048    -  CDS            ble (fragment): BLE_KLEPN - Experimental evidence at protein level: Swiss-Prot protein existence level 1. Binding protein with a strong affinity to the bleomycin family of antibiotics. Binds to CL990; an antimitotic-antibiotic compound. From Klebsiella pneumoniae.
   8058..8432    -  CDS            BleoR: antibiotic-binding protein; Sh ble from Streptoalloteichus hindustanus; confers resistance to bleomycin, phleomycin, and Zeocin™
   8451..8498    -  promoter       EM7 promoter: synthetic bacterial promoter&nbsp
   8546..8875    -  promoter       SV40 promoter: SV40 enhancer and early promoter
   8889..9317    -  rep_origin     f1 ori (sequence partly withheld): f1 bacteriophage origin of replication; arrow indicates direction of (+) strand synthesis
   9338..9359    -  promoter       SV40 promoter (fragment): SV40 enhancer and early promoter
   9363..35      -  polyA_signal   bGH poly(A) signal (across the origin): bovine growth hormone polyadenylation signal
