[The description below was written by a language model from this plasmid's Addgene catalogue record and pLannotate feature annotations shown in this document.]
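Description:
pL302-HA-SUMO2 is a lentiviral transfer plasmid of about 9.6 kb, built on the pL302 backbone, for expressing the small ubiquitin-related modifier SUMO2 carrying an N-terminal HA epitope tag. It is maintained in E. coli through a high-copy ColE1/pUC-type origin and selected with ampicillin via the β-lactamase gene. The backbone also carries an f1 phage origin and, outside the viral genome, an SV40 promoter/EM7 promoter–driven BleoR cassette with an SV40 polyadenylation signal. This cassette could confer Zeocin resistance in transfected cells or bacteria but would not be transferred with the packaged virus.

The viral portion has a layout typical of third-generation HIV-1 vectors. A CMV enhancer/promoter is fused to a truncated 5' LTR to drive transcription of the genomic RNA in packaging cells. This is followed by the Ψ packaging signal with a partial gag sequence, the Rev response element for Rev-dependent nuclear export, and the cPPT/CTS, which aids nuclear import of the reverse-transcribed genome. The internal expression cassette uses the human ubiquitin C (UbC) promoter to drive the HA-SUMO2 open reading frame, which was inserted by Gibson assembly. A WPRE downstream enhances transcript stability and expression. The genome ends in a second truncated LTR, with a bGH polyadenylation signal beyond it. No selectable marker or fluorescent reporter is annotated within the proviral region.

The catalogue lists the insert under both human and mouse, while the feature table annotates it as human SUMO2. The stated purpose is simply expression of HA-SUMO2. The HA tag allows SUMO2 and its conjugates to be detected or immunoprecipitated, which fits the associated study of stress-dependent TDP-43 SUMOylation in neurons.
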