Addgene plasmid #235497: pL302-HA-SUMO2
Purpose: Expression of HA-SUMO2
Depositing lab: Maxime Rousseaux. Depositing organization: University of Ottawa. Publication: A stress-dependent TDP-43 SUMOylation program preserves neuronal function. Suk TR, Part CE, Zhang JL, Nguyen TT, Heer MM, Caballero-Gomez A, Grybas VS, McKeever PM, Nguyen B, Ali T, Callaghan SM, Woulfe JM, Robertson J, Rousseaux MWC. Mol Neurodegener. 2025 Mar 28;20(1):38. doi: 10.1186/s13024-025-00826-z. PubMed 40149017.
Backbone
  Vector backbone: pL302
  Vector type: Lentiviral
Growth in bacteria
  Bacterial resistance: Ampicillin, 100 μg/mL
  Growth temperature: 37°C
  Growth strain: NEB Stable
  Copy number: High Copy
Gene/Insert
  Gene/Insert name: SUMO2
  Species: H. sapiens (human), M. musculus (mouse)
  Entrez Gene: SUMO2 (a.k.a. HSMT3, SMT3B, SMT3H2, SUMO3, Smt3A)
  Tag / fusion protein: HA (N terminal on insert)
  Cloning method: Gibson Cloning
Terms and licenses: Academic/Nonprofit Terms; Industry Terms
How to cite: pL302-HA-SUMO2 was a gift from Maxime Rousseaux (Addgene plasmid # 235497 ; http://n2t.net/addgene:235497 ; RRID:Addgene_235497)
